>Addgene plasmid #168324 | pTL90 | addgene full sequence | sequence record 348924 | Addgene NGS Result
CGGTGCGGGCCTCTTCGCTATTACGCCAGATCCTTTTGTTGTTTCCGGGTGTACAATATGGACTTCCTCT
TTTCTGGCAACCAAACCCATACATCGGGATTCCTATAATACCTTCGTTGGTCTCCCTAACATGTAGGTGG
CGGAGGGGAGATATACAATAGAACAGATACCAGACAAGACATAATGGGCTAAACAAGACTACACCAATTA
CACTGCCTCATTGATGGTGGTACATAACGAACTAATACTGTAGCCCTAGACTTGATAGCCATCATCATAT
CGAAGTTTCACTACCCTTTTTCCATTTGCCATCTATTGAAGTAATAATAGGCGCATGCAACTTCTTTTCT
TTTTTTTTCTTTTCTCTCTCCCCCGTTGTTGTCTCACCATATCCGCAATGACAAAAAAATGATGGAAGAC
ACTAAAGGAAAAAATTAACGACAAAGACAGCACCAACAGATGTCGTTGTTCCAGAGCTGATGAGGGGTAT
CTCGAAGCACACGAAACTTTTTCCTTCCTTCATTCACGCACACTACTCTCTAATGAGCAACGGTATACGG
CCTTCCTTCCAGTTACTTGAATTTGAAATAAAAAAAAGTTTGCTGTCTTGCTATCAAGTATAAATAGACC
TGCAATTATTAATCTTTTGTTTCCTCGTCATTGTTCTCGTTCCCTTTCTTCCTTGTTTCTTTTTCTGCAC
AATATTTCAAGCTATACCAAGCATACAATCAACTCCAAGCTTGAAGCAAGCCTCCTGAAAGATGAAGCTA
CTGTCTTCTATCGAACAAGCATGCGATATTTGCCGACTTAAAAAGCTCAAGTGCTCCAAAGAAAAACCGA
AGTGCGCCAAGTGTCTGAAGAACAACTGGGAGTGTCGCTACTCTCCCAAAACCAAAAGGTCTCCGCTGAC
TAGGGCACATCTGACAGAAGTGGAATCAAGGCTAGAAAGACTGGAACAGCTATTTCTACTGATTTTTCCT
CGAGAAGACCTTGACATGATTTTGAAAATGGATTCTTTACAGGATATAAAAGCATTGTTAACAGGATTAT
TTGTACAAGATAATGTGAATAAAGATGCCGTCACAGATAGATTGGCTTCAGTGGAGACTGATATGCCTCT
AACATTGAGACAGCATAGAATAAGTGCGACATCATCATCGGAAGAGAGTAGTAACAAAGGTCAAAGACAG
TTGACTGTATCGCCGGAATTTGTAATACGACTCACTATAGGGCGAGCCGCCATCATGGAGGAGCAGAAGC
TGATCTCAGAGGAGGACCTGCATATGGCCATGGAGGCCGAATTCCGCCGCAAACTGGGTCTGGATCGCGT
GCTGGATTGCTTTAGCCTGAGCCTGTGCGCCAATACCTGTGCCTGCGTGCACAGCGTGGAAGAAGAAGAA
GATGAAGATGAGGCCGATGAACGCCGCGCCCTGGTTAGCAGCCAGCTGGAAGAACTGGTGAAACTGCGTG
ATCTGGTGGATGGTGCAGCCCGCACCCTGGCCTTTCATCTGGAACCGAAAACCGTGGAGCTGAAAGTGAG
CATGCACTGCTATGGCTGCGCCAAGAAAGTGCAGAAACACATCAGCAAGATGGATGGCGTGACCTGGTTT
GAAGTGGATCTGGAGAAAAAATAAGGATCCGTCGACCTGCAGCGGCCGCATAACTAGCATAACCCCTTGG
GGCCTCTAAACGGGTCTTGAGGGGTTTTTTGCGCGCTTGCAGCCAAGCTAATTCCGGGCGAATTTCTTAT
GATTTATGATTTTTATTATTAAATAAGTTATAAAAAAAATAAGTGTATACAAATTTTAAAGTGACTCTTA
GGTTTTAAAACGAAAATTCTTATTCTTGAGTAACTCTTTCCTGTAGGTCAGGTTGCTTTCTCAGGTATAG
CATGAGGTCGCTCTTATTGACCACACCTCTACCGGCATGCAAGCTTGGCGTAATCATGGTCATAGCTGTT
TCCTGTGTGAAATTGTTATCCGCTCACAATTCCACACAACATACGAGCCGGAAGCATAAAGTGTAAAGCC
TGGGGTGCCTAATGAGTGAGCTAACTCACATTAATTGCGTTGCGCTCACTGCCCGCTTTCCAGTCGGGAA
ACCTGTCGTGCCAGCTGCATTAATGAATCGGCCAACGCGCGGGGAGAGGCGGTTTGCGTATTGGGCGCTC
TTCCGCTTCCTCGCTCACTGACTCGCTGCGCTCGGTCGTTCGGCTGCGGCGAGCGGTATCAGCTCACTCA
AAGGCGGTAATACGGTTATCCACAGAATCAGGGGATAACGCAGGAAAGAACATGTGAGCAAAAGGCCAGC
AAAAGGCCAGGAACCGTAAAAAGGCCGCGTTGCTGGCGTTTTTCCATAGGCTCCGCCCCCCTGACGAGCA
TCACAAAAATCGACGCTCAAGTCAGAGGTGGCGAAACCCGACAGGACTATAAAGATACCAGGCGTTTCCC
CCTGGAAGCTCCCTCGTGCGCTCTCCTGTTCCGACCCTGCCGCTTACCGGATACCTGTCCGCCTTTCTCC
CTTCGGGAAGCGTGGCGCTTTCTCATAGCTCACGCTGTAGGTATCTCAGTTCGGTGTAGGTCGTTCGCTC
CAAGCTGGGCTGTGTGCACGAACCCCCCGTTCAGCCCGACCGCTGCGCCTTATCCGGTAACTATCGTCTT
GAGTCCAACCCGGTAAGACACGACTTATCGCCACTGGCAGCAGCCACTGGTAACAGGATTAGCAGAGCGA
GGTATGTAGGCGGTGCTACAGAGTTCTTGAAGTGGTGGCCTAACTACGGCTACACTAGAAGAACAGTATT
TGGTATCTGCGCTCTGCTGAAGCCAGTTACCTTCGGAAAAAGAGTTGGTAGCTCTTGATCCGGCAAACAA
ACCACCGCTGGTAGCGGTGGTTTTTTTGTTTGCAAGCAGCAGATTACGCGCAGAAAAAAAGGATCTCAAG
AAGATCCTTTGATCTTTTCTACGGGGTCTGACGCTCAGTGGAACGAAAACTCACGTTAAGGGATTTTGGT
CATGAGATTATCAAAAAGGATCTTCACCTAGATCCTTTTAAATTAAAAATGAAGTTTTAAATCAATCTAA
AGTATATATGAGTAACCTGAGGCTATGGCAGGGCCTGCCGCCCCGACGTTGGCTGCGAGCCCTGGGCCTT
CACCCGAACTTGGGGGGTGGGGTGGGGAAAAGGAAGAAACGCGGGCGTATTGGCCCCAATGGGGTCTCGG
TGGGGTATCGACAGAGTGCCAGCCCTGGGACCGAACCCCGCGTTTATGAACAAACGACCCAACACCGTGC
GTTTTATTCTGTCTTTTTATTGCCGTCATAGCGCGGGTTCCTTCCGGTATTGTCTCCTTCCGTGTTTCAG
TTAGCCTCCCCCTAGGGTGGGCGAAGAACTCCAGCATGAGATCCCCGCGCTGGAGGATCATCCAGCCGGC
GTCCCGGAAAACGATTCCGAAGCCCAACCTTTCATAGAAGGCGGCGGTGGAATCGAAATCTCGTGATGGC
AGGTTGGGCGTCGCTTGGTCGGTCATTTCGAACCCCAGAGTCCCGCTCAGAAGAACTCGTCAAGAAGGCG
ATAGAAGGCGATGCGCTGCGAATCGGGAGCGGCGATACCGTAAAGCACGAGGAAGCGGTCAGCCCATTCG
CCGCCAAGCTCTTCAGCAATATCACGGGTAGCCAACGCTATGTCCTGATAGCGGTCCGCCACACCCAGCC
GGCCACAGTCGATGAATCCAGAAAAGCGGCCATTTTCCACCATGATATTCGGCAAGCAGGCATCGCCATG
AGTCACGACGAGATCCTCGCCGTCGGGCATGCTCGCCTTGAGCCTGGCGAACAGTTCGGCTGGCGCGAGC
CCCTGATGCTCTTCGTCCAGATCATCCTGATCGACAAGACCGGCTTCCATCCGAGTACGTGCTCGCTCGA
TGCGATGTTTCGCTTGGTGGTCGAATGGGCAGGTAGCCGGATCAAGCGTATGCAGCCGCCGCATTGCATC
AGCCATGATGGATACTTTCTCGGCAGGAGCAAGGTGAGATGACAGGAGATCCTGCCCCGGCACTTCGCCC
AATAGCAGCCAGTCCCTTCCCGCTTCAGTGACAACGTCGAGCACAGCTGCGCAAGGAACGCCCGTCGTGG
CCAGCCACGATAGCCGCGCTGCCTCGTCTTGCAGTTCATTCAGGGCACCGGACAGGTCGGTCTTGACAAA
AAGAACCGGGCGCCCCTGCGCTGACAGCCGGAACACGGCGGCATCAGAGCAGCCGATTGTCTGTTGTGCC
CAGTCATAGCCGAATAGCCTCTCCACCCAAGCGGCCGGAGAACCTGCGTGCAATCCATCTTGTTCAATCA
TACTCTTCCTTTTTCAATATTATTGAAGCATTTATCAGGGTTATTGTCTCATGAGCGGATACATATTTGA
ATGTATTTAGAAAAATAAACAAATAGGGGTTCCGCGCACATTTCCCCGAAAAGTGCCACCTGAACGAAGC
ATCTGTGCTTCATTTTGTAGAACAAAAATGCAACGCGAGAGCGCTAATTTTTCAAACAAAGAATCTGAGC
TGCATTTTTACAGAACAGAAATGCAACGCGAAAGCGCTATTTTACCAACGAAGAATCTGTGCTTCATTTT
TGTAAAACAAAAATGCAACGCGAGAGCGCTAATTTTTCAAACAAAGAATCTGAGCTGCATTTTTACAGAA
CAGAAATGCAACGCGAGAGCGCTATTTTACCAACAAAGAATCTATACTTCTTTTTTGTTCTACAAAAATG
CATCCCGAGAGCGCTATTTTTCTAACAAAGCATCTTAGATTACTTTTTTTCTCCTTTGTGCGCTCTATAA
TGCAGTCTCTTGATAACTTTTTGCACTGTAGGTCCGTTAAGGTTAGAAGAAGGCTACTTTGGTGTCTATT
TTCTCTTCCATAAAAAAAGCCTGACTCCACTTCCCGCGTTTACTGATTACTAGCGAAGCTGCGGGTGCAT
TTTTTCAAGATAAAGGCATCCCCGATTATATTCTATACCGATGTGGATTGCGCATACTTTGTGAACAGAA
AGTGATAGCGTTGATGATTCTTCATTGGTCAGAAAATTATGAACGGTTTCTTCTATTTTGTCTCTATATA
CTACGTATAGGAAATGTTTACATTTTCGTATTGTTTTCGATTCACTCTATGAATAGTTCTTACTACAATT
TTTTTGTCTAAAGAGTAATACTAGAGATAAACATAAAAAATGTAGAGGTCGAGTTTAGATGCAAGTTCAA
GGAGCGAAAGGTGGATGGGTAGGTTATATAGGGATATAGCACAGAGATATATAGCAAAGAGATACTTTTG
AGCAATGTTTGTGGAAGCGGTATTCGCAATATTTTAGTAGCTCGTTACAGTCCGGTGCGTTTTTGGTTTT
TTGAAAGTGCGTCTTCAGAGCGCTTTTGGTTTTCAAAAGCGCTCTGAAGTTCCTATACTTTCTAGAGAAT
AGGAACTTCGGAATAGGAACTTCAAAGCGTTTCCGAAAACGAGCGCTTCCGAAAATGCAACGCGAGCTGC
GCACATACAGCTCACTGTTCACGTCGCACCTATATCTGCGTGTTGCCTGTATATATATATACATGAGAAG
AACGGCATAGTGCGTGTTTATGCTTAAATGCGTACTTATATGCGTCTATTTATGTAGGATGAAAGGTAGT
CTAGTACCTCCTGTGATATTATCCCATTCCATGCGGGGTATCGTATGCTTCCTTCAGCACTACCCTTTAG
CTGTTCTATATGCTGCCACTCCTCAATTGGATTAGTCTCATCCTTCAATGCTATCATTTCCTTTGATATT
GGATCATACTAAGAAACCATTATTATCATGACATTAACCTATAAAAATAGGCGTATCACGAGGCCCTTTC
GTCTCGCGCGTTTCGGTGATGACGGTGAAAACCTCTGACACATGCAGCTCCCGGAGACGGTCACAGCTTG
TCTGTAAGCGGATGCCGGGAGCAGACAAGCCCGTCAGGGCGCGTCAGCGGGTGTTGGCGGGTGTCGGGGC
TGGCTTAACTATGCGGCATCAGAGCAGATTGTACTGAGAGTGCACCATAGATCAACGACATTACTATATA
TATAATATAGGAAGCATTTAATAGAACAGCATCGTAATATATGTGTACTTTGCAGTTATGACGCCAGATG
GCAGTAGTGGAAGATATTCTTTATTGAAAAATAGCTTGTCACCTTACGTACAATCTTGATCCGGAGCTTT
TCTTTTTTTGCCGATTAAGAATTAATTCGGTCGAAAAAAGAAAAGGAGAGGGCCAAGAGGGAGGGCATTG
GTGACTATTGAGCACGTGAGTATACGTGATTAAGCACACAAAGGCAGCTTGGAGTATGTCTGTTATTAAT
TTCACAGGTAGTTCTGGTCCATTGGTGAAAGTTTGCGGCTTGCAGAGCACAGAGGCCGCAGAATGTGCTC
TAGATTCCGATGCTGACTTGCTGGGTATTATATGTGTGCCCAATAGAAAGAGAACAATTGACCCGGTTAT
TGCAAGGAAAATTTCAAGTCTTGTAAAAGCATATAAAAATAGTTCAGGCACTCCGAAATACTTGGTTGGC
GTGTTTCGTAATCAACCTAAGGAGGATGTTTTGGCTCTGGTCAATGATTACGGCATTGATATCGTCCAAC
TGCATGGAGATGAGTCGTGGCAAGAATACCAAGAGTTCCTCGGTTTGCCAGTTATTAAAAGACTCGTATT
TCCAAAAGACTGCAACATACTACTCAGTGCAGCTTCACAGAAACCTCATTCGTTTATTCCCTTGTTTGAT
TCAGAAGCAGGTGGGACAGGTGAACTTTTGGATTGGAACTCGATTTCTGACTGGGTTGGAAGGCAAGAGA
GCCCCGAAAGCTTACATTTTATGTTAGCTGGTGGACTGACGCCAGAAAATGTTGGTGATGCGCTTAGATT
AAATGGCGTTATTGGTGTTGATGTAAGCGGAGGTGTGGAGACAAATGGTGTAAAAGACTCTAACAAAATA
GCAAATTTCGTCAAAAATGCTAAGAAATAGGTTATTACTGAGTAGTATTTATTTAAGTATTGTTTGTGCA
CTTGCCGATCTATGCGGTGTGAAATACCGCACAGATGCGTAAGGAGAAAATACCGCATCAGGAAATTGTA
AGCGTTAATATTTTGTTAAAATTCGCGTTAAATTTTTGTTAAATCAGCTCATTTTTTAACCAATAGGCCG
AAATCGGCAAAATCCCTTATAAATCAAAAGAATAGACCGAGATAGGGT
[37 nt withheld, positions 7259-7295]
AAAGAACGTGGACTCCAACGTCAAAGG
[49 nt withheld, positions 7323-7371]
T
[91 nt withheld, positions 7373-7463]
G
[124 nt withheld, positions 7465-7588]
CCATTCGCCATTCAGGCTGCGCAACTGTTGGGAAGGGCGAT
Features (pLannotate 1.2.2; 25 found; start..end, strand, type, name):
     30..734     +  promoter       ADH1 promoter: S. cerevisiae ADH1; promoter for alcohol dehydrogenase 1
    762..1202    +  CDS            GAL4 DNA binding domain: DNA binding domain of the GAL4 transcriptional activator; Saccharomyces cerevisiae GAL4 (truncated)
   1213..1231    +  promoter       T7 promoter: promoter for bacteriophage T7 RNA polymerase
   1389..1411    +  CDS            CIBN (fragment): N-terminal portion of the CIB1 transcription factor from Arabidopsis thaliana binds to CRY2 (cryptochrome 2) that has absorbed blue light (Kennedy et al., 2010)
   1524..1631    +  CDS            NAKR1 (fragment): NAKR1_ARATH - Also known as HPP02 From Arabidopsis thaliana (Mouse-ear cress).
   1664..1711    +  terminator     T7 terminator: transcription terminator for bacteriophage T7 RNA polymerase
   1738..1925    +  terminator     ADH1 terminator: S. cerevisiae ADH1; transcription terminator for the S. cerevisiae alcohol dehydrogenase 1 (ADH1) gene
   1973..1989    -  protein_bind   lac operator: The lac repressor binds to the lac operator to inhibit transcription in E. coli. This inhibition can be relieved by adding lactose or isopropyl-β-D-thiogalactopyranoside (IPTG). lac repressor encoded by lacI
   1997..2027    -  promoter       lac promoter: promoter for the E. coli lac operon
   2042..2063    -  protein_bind   CAP binding site: CAP binding activates transcription in the presence of cAMP. E. coli catabolite activator protein
   2076..2168    -  CDS            lacI (fragment): lac repressor; lacI; The lac repressor binds to the lac operator to inhibit transcription in E. coli. This inhibition can be relieved by adding lactose or isopropyl-β-D-thiogalactopyranoside (IPTG).
   2351..2939    -  rep_origin     ori: high-copy-number ColE1/pMB1/pBR322/pUC origin of replication
   3161..3177    +  polyA_signal   bGH poly(A) signal (fragment): bovine growth hormone polyadenylation signal
   3268..3315    -  polyA_signal   HSV TK poly(A) signal: herpes simplex virus thymidine kinase polyadenylation signal (Cole and Stacy, 1985)
   3374..3526    -  CDS            ble (fragment): BLE_KLEPN - Experimental evidence at protein level: Swiss-Prot protein existence level 1. Binding protein with a strong affinity to the bleomycin family of antibiotics. Binds to CL990; an antimitotic-antibiotic compound. From Klebsiella pneumoniae.
   3547..4341    -  CDS            NeoR/KanR: aminoglycoside phosphotransferase from Tn5; aph(3')-II (or nptII); confers resistance to neomycin, kanamycin, and G418 (Geneticin®)
   4342..4446    -  promoter       AmpR promoter: bla
   4473..5815    -  rep_origin     2μ ori: yeast 2μ plasmid origin of replication
   5883..5918    +  CDS            rop (fragment): Rop protein, which maintains plasmids at low copy number; rop
   6020..6069    +  misc_feature   bom (fragment): basis of mobility region from pBR322
   6208..6355    +  promoter       TRP1 promoter: S. cerevisiae TRP1
   6356..7030    +  CDS            TRP1: phosphoribosylanthranilate isomerase, required for tryptophan biosynthesis; S. cerevisiae TRP1; yeast auxotrophic marker
   7081..7132    +  misc_feature   bom (fragment): basis of mobility region from pBR322
   7160..7588    -  rep_origin     f1 ori (sequence partly withheld): f1 bacteriophage origin of replication; arrow indicates direction of (+) strand synthesis
   7592..29      -  CDS            lacZα (fragment) (across the origin): LacZα fragment of β-galactosidase; lacZ fragment
