[The description below was written by a language model from this plasmid's Addgene catalogue record and pLannotate feature annotations shown in this document.]
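Description:
pTL90 is a yeast two-hybrid bait plasmid built on the pGBKT7 backbone, carrying an insert recorded as Si514781164 from Setaria italica (foxtail millet). It is an E. coli–yeast shuttle vector. A high-copy ColE1/pUC-type origin and a Tn5 aminoglycoside phosphotransferase gene (NeoR/KanR, driven by the AmpR promoter) provide replication and kanamycin selection in bacteria. The 2μ origin and the TRP1 marker with its own promoter allow episomal maintenance and tryptophan-prototrophy selection in Saccharomyces cerevisiae. An f1 origin is also present, along with assorted backbone remnants (lac promoter/operator, and lacZα, rop and bom fragments) that have no evident role in the construct's use.

The expression cassette runs from the constitutive yeast ADH1 promoter through the GAL4 DNA-binding domain and into the cloning region, ending at the T7 and ADH1 terminators. In this arrangement the insert would be expected to be produced as a fusion to the GAL4 DNA-binding domain, although the feature table does not annotate the insert as such. A T7 promoter lies between the GAL4 domain and the insert, which in pGBKT7-type vectors permits in vitro transcription and translation of the insert without the GAL4 moiety. The only hit of note within the insert region is a partial match to Arabidopsis NAKR1 (also known as HPP02), which hints at a related plant protein. The short CIBN match is probably spurious. The record does not describe the insert's function, its boundaries or the cloning method. The associated publication concerns the host-target binding spectrum of a conserved blast fungus effector, so the plasmid was presumably used to test this Setaria protein for interaction with effector variants expressed from a GAL4 activation-domain prey vector.
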