Addgene plasmid #168324: pTL90
Purpose: pGBKT7 yeast two-hybrid plasmid
Depositing lab: Sophien Kamoun. Depositing organization: Sainsbury Laboratory, Norwich. Publication: A single amino acid polymorphism in a conserved effector of the multihost blast fungus pathogen expands host-target binding spectrum. Bentham AR, Petit-Houdenot Y, Win J, Chuma I, Terauchi R, Banfield MJ, Kamoun S, Langner T. PLoS Pathog. 2021 Nov 10;17(11):e1009957. doi: 10.1371/journal.ppat.1009957. eCollection 2021 Nov. PubMed 34758051.
Backbone
  Vector backbone: pGBKT7
  Vector type: Yeast Expression
Growth in bacteria
  Bacterial resistance: Kanamycin, 50 μg/mL
  Growth temperature: 37°C
  Growth strain: DH5alpha
  Copy number: High Copy
Gene/Insert
  Gene/Insert name: Si514781164
  Species: Setaria italica
  Cloning method: Unknown
Terms and licenses: Academic/Nonprofit Terms; Industry Terms: Not Available to Industry
How to cite: pTL90 was a gift from Sophien Kamoun (Addgene plasmid # 168324 ; http://n2t.net/addgene:168324 ; RRID:Addgene_168324)
