>Addgene plasmid #168324 | pTL90 | depositor partial sequence | sequence record 326424 | insert
GAATTCCGCCGCAAACTGGGTCTGGATCGCGTGCTGGATTGCTTTAGCCTGAGCCTGTGCGCCAATACCT
GTGCCTGCGTGCACAGCGTGGAAGAAGAAGAAGATGAAGATGAGGCCGATGAACGCCGCGCCCTGGTTAG
CAGCCAGCTGGAAGAACTGGTGAAACTGCGTGATCTGGTGGATGGTGCAGCCCGCACCCTGGCCTTTCAT
CTGGAACCGAAAACCGTGGAGCTGAAAGTGAGCATGCACTGCTATGGCTGCGCCAAGAAAGTGCAGAAAC
ACATCAGCAAGATGGATGGCGTGACCTGGTTTGAAGTGGATCTGGAGAAAAAATAAGGATCC
